>Addgene plasmid #59811 | pcDNA5 FRT TO Myc ArC K72R | depositor full sequence | sequence record 94499 | Full Sequence
GACGGATCGGGAGATCTCCCGATCCCCTATGGTGCACTCTCAGTACAATCTGCTCTGATGCCGCATAGTT
AAGCCAGTATCTGCTCCCTGCTTGTGTGTTGGAGGTCGCTGAGTAGTGCGCGAGCAAAATTTAAGCTACA
ACAAGGCAAGGCTTGACCGACAATTGCATGAAGAATCTGCTTAGGGTTAGGCGTTTTGCGCTGCTTCGCG
ATGTACGGGCCAGATATACGCGTTGACATTGATTATTGACTAGTTATTAATAGTAATCAATTACGGGGTC
ATTAGTTCATAGCCCATATATGGAGTTCCGCGTTACATAACTTACGGTAAATGGCCCGCCTGGCTGACCG
CCCAACGACCCCCGCCCATTGACGTCAATAATGACGTATGTTCCCATAGTAACGCCAATAGGGACTTTCC
ATTGACGTCAATGGGTGGAGTATTTACGGTAAACTGCCCACTTGGCAGTACATCAAGTGTATCATATGCC
AAGTACGCCCCCTATTGACGTCAATGACGGTAAATGGCCCGCCTGGCATTATGCCCAGTACATGACCTTA
TGGGACTTTCCTACTTGGCAGTACATCTACGTATTAGTCATCGCTATTACCATGGTGATGCGGTTTTGGC
AGTACATCAATGGGCGTGGATAGCGGTTTGACTCACGGGGATTTCCAAGTCTCCACCCCATTGACGTCAA
TGGGAGTTTGTTTTGGCACCAAAATCAACGGGACTTTCCAAAATGTCGTAACAACTCCGCCCCATTGACG
CAAATGGGCGGTAGGCGTGTACGGTGGGAGGTCTATATAAGCAGAGCTCTCCCTATCAGTGATAGAGATC
TCCCTATCAGTGATAGAGATCGTCGACGAGCTCGTTTAGTGAACCGTCAGATCGCCTGGAGACGCCATCC
ACGCTGTTTTGACCTCCATAGAAGACACCGGGACCGATCCAGCCTCCGGACTCTAGCGTTTAAACTTAAG
CTTGGTACCCCGGGGAATTCGGCAGATCCCGAGGTCCGACAGCGCCCGGCCCAGATCCCCACGCCTGCCA
GGAGCAAGCCGAGAGCCAGCCGGCCGGCGCACTCCGACTCCGAGCAGTCTCTGTCCTTCGACCCGAGCCC
CGCGCCCTTTCCGGGACCCCTGCCCCGCGGATGGAGCAGAAGCTCATCTCAGAAGAAGACCTCGAGGGAT
CCAGCTCCCCCAGAGCTGTGGTGCAGCTGGGCAAAGCTCAACCTGCAGGCGAAGAGTTGGCTACAGCAAA
CCAAACAGCCCAGCAGCCCAGCAGCCCAGCCATGCGGCGCCTCACAGTCGATGACTTTGAAATCGGGCGT
CCCCTGGGCAAGGGGAAATTTGGGAATGTGTACCTGGCTCGGCTCAAGGAAAGCCATTTCATTGTGGCCC
TGCGGGTTCTCTTCAAGTCGCAGATAGAGAAGGAAGGACTGGAGCACCAGCTGCGCCGGGAAATTGAGAT
CCAGGCTCATCTACAACACCCCAATATCCTGCGCCTGTATAACTATTTCCATGATGCACGCCGGGTGTAC
CTGATTCTGGAATATGCTCCAAGGGGTGAGCTCTACAAGGAGCTGCAGAAAAGCGAGAAATTAGATGAAC
AGCGCACAGCCACGATAATAGAGGAGTTGGCAGATGCCCTGACCTACTGCCATGACAAGAAAGTGATTCA
CAGAGATATTAAGCCAGAGAACCTGCTGCTGGGGTTCAGGGGTGAGGTGAAGATTGCAGATTTTGGCTGG
TCTGTGCACACCCCCTCCCTGAGGAGGAAGACAATGTGTGGGACACTGGACTACTTGCCGCCAGAAATGA
TTGAGGGGAGAACATATGATGAAAAGGTGGATTTGTGGTGCATTGGAGTGCTCTGCTATGAGCTGCTGGT
GGGATATCCACCCTTTGAGAGCGCCTCCCACAGTGAGACTTACAGACGCATCCTCAAGGTAGATGTGAGG
TTTCCACTATCAATGCCTCTGGGGGCCCGGGACTTGATTTCCAGGCTTCTCAGATACCAGCCCTTGGAGA
GACTGCCCCTGGCCCAGATCCTGAAGCACCCCTGGGTTCAGGCCCACTCCCGAAGGGTGCTGCCTCCCTG
TGCTCAGATGGCTTCCTGAGCGGCCGCGGGCCCGTTTAAACCCGCTGATCAGCCTCGACTGTGCCTTCTA
GTTGCCAGCCATCTGTTGTTTGCCCCTCCCCCGTGCCTTCCTTGACCCTGGAAGGTGCCACTCCCACTGT
CCTTTCCTAATAAAATGAGGAAATTGCATCGCATTGTCTGAGTAGGTGTCATTCTATTCTGGGGGGTGGG
GTGGGGCAGGACAGCAAGGGGGAGGATTGGGAAGACAATAGCAGGCATGCTGGGGATGCGGTGGGCTCTA
TGGCTTCTGAGGCGGAAAGAACCAGCTGGGGCTCTAGGGGGTATCCCC
[124 nt withheld, positions 2429-2552]
C
[91 nt withheld, positions 2554-2644]
AGGGTGATGGTTCACGTACCTAGAAGTTCCTATTCCGAAGTTCCTATTCTCTAGAAAGTATAGGAACTTC
CTTGGCCAAAAAGCCTGAACTCACCGCGACGTCTGTCGAGAAGTTTCTGATCGAAAAGTTCGACAGCGTC
TCCGACCTGATGCAGCTCTCGGAGGGCGAAGAATCTCGTGCTTTCAGCTTCGATGTAGGAGGGCGTGGAT
ATGTCCTGCGGGTAAATAGCTGCGCCGATGGTTTCTACAAAGATCGTTATGTTTATCGGCACTTTGCATC
GGCCGCGCTCCCGATTCCGGAAGTGCTTGACATTGGGGAATTCAGCGAGAGCCTGACCTATTGCATCTCC
CGCCGTGCACAGGGTGTCACGTTGCAAGACCTGCCTGAAACCGAACTGCCCGCTGTTCTGCAGCCGGTCG
CGGAGGCCATGGATGCGATCGCTGCGGCCGATCTTAGCCAGACGAGCGGGTTCGGCCCATTCGGACCGCA
AGGAATCGGTCAATACACTACATGGCGTGATTTCATATGCGCGATTGCTGATCCCCATGTGTATCACTGG
CAAACTGTGATGGACGACACCGTCAGTGCGTCCGTCGCGCAGGCTCTCGATGAGCTGATGCTTTGGGCCG
AGGACTGCCCCGAAGTCCGGCACCTCGTGCACGCGGATTTCGGCTCCAACAATGTCCTGACGGACAATGG
CCGCATAACAGCGGTCATTGACTGGAGCGAGGCGATGTTCGGGGATTCCCAATACGAGGTCGCCAACATC
TTCTTCTGGAGGCCGTGGTTGGCTTGTATGGAGCAGCAGACGCGCTACTTCGAGCGGAGGCATCCGGAGC
TTGCAGGATCGCCGCGGCTCCGGGCGTATATGCTCCGCATTGGTCTTGACCAACTCTATCAGAGCTTGGT
TGACGGCAATTTCGATGATGCAGCTTGGGCGCAGGGTCGATGCGACGCAATCGTCCGATCCGGAGCCGGG
ACTGTCGGGCGTACACAAATCGCCCGCAGAAGCGCGGCCGTCTGGACCGATGGCTGTGTAGAAGTACTCG
CCGATAGTGGAAACCGACGCCCCAGCACTCGTCCGAGGGCAAAGGAATAGCACGTACTACGAGATTTCGA
TTCCACCGCCGCCTTCTATGAAAGGTTGGGCTTCGGAATCGTTTTCCGGGACGCCGGCTGGATGATCCTC
CAGCGCGGGGATCTCATGCTGGAGTTCTTCGCCCACCCCAACTTGTTTATTGCAGCTTATAATGGTTACA
AATAAAGCAATAGCATCACAAATTTCACAAATAAAGCATTTTTTTCACTGCATTCTAGTTGTGGTTTGTC
CAAACTCATCAATGTATCTTATCATGTCTGTATACCGTCGACCTCTAGCTAGAGCTTGGCGTAATCATGG
TCATAGCTGTTTCCTGTGTGAAATTGTTATCCGCTCACAATTCCACACAACATACGAGCCGGAAGCATAA
AGTGTAAAGCCTGGGGTGCCTAATGAGTGAGCTAACTCACATTAATTGCGTTGCGCTCACTGCCCGCTTT
CCAGTCGGGAAACCTGTCGTGCCAGCTGCATTAATGAATCGGCCAACGCGCGGGGAGAGGCGGTTTGCGT
ATTGGGCGCTCTTCCGCTTCCTCGCTCACTGACTCGCTGCGCTCGGTCGTTCGGCTGCGGCGAGCGGTAT
CAGCTCACTCAAAGGCGGTAATACGGTTATCCACAGAATCAGGGGATAACGCAGGAAAGAACATGTGAGC
AAAAGGCCAGCAAAAGGCCAGGAACCGTAAAAAGGCCGCGTTGCTGGCGTTTTTCCATAGGCTCCGCCCC
CCTGACGAGCATCACAAAAATCGACGCTCAAGTCAGAGGTGGCGAAACCCGACAGGACTATAAAGATACC
AGGCGTTTCCCCCTGGAAGCTCCCTCGTGCGCTCTCCTGTTCCGACCCTGCCGCTTACCGGATACCTGTC
CGCCTTTCTCCCTTCGGGAAGCGTGGCGCTTTCTCATAGCTCACGCTGTAGGTATCTCAGTTCGGTGTAG
GTCGTTCGCTCCAAGCTGGGCTGTGTGCACGAACCCCCCGTTCAGCCCGACCGCTGCGCCTTATCCGGTA
ACTATCGTCTTGAGTCCAACCCGGTAAGACACGACTTATCGCCACTGGCAGCAGCCACTGGTAACAGGAT
TAGCAGAGCGAGGTATGTAGGCGGTGCTACAGAGTTCTTGAAGTGGTGGCCTAACTACGGCTACACTAGA
AGAACAGTATTTGGTATCTGCGCTCTGCTGAAGCCAGTTACCTTCGGAAAAAGAGTTGGTAGCTCTTGAT
CCGGCAAACAAACCACCGCTGGTAGCGGTGGTTTTTTTGTTTGCAAGCAGCAGATTACGCGCAGAAAAAA
AGGATCTCAAGAAGATCCTTTGATCTTTTCTACGGGGTCTGACGCTCAGTGGAACGAAAACTCACGTTAA
GGGATTTTGGTCATGAGATTATCAAAAAGGATCTTCACCTAGATCCTTTTAAATTAAAAATGAAGTTTTA
AATCAATCTAAAGTATATATGAGTAAACTTGGTCTGACAGTTACCAATGCTTAATCAGTGAGGCACCTAT
CTCAGCGATCTGTCTATTTCGTTCATCCATAGTTGCCTGACTCCCCGTCGTGTAGATAACTACGATACGG
GAGGGCTTACCATCTGGCCCCAGTGCTGCAATGATACCGCGAGACCCACGCTCACCGGCTCCAGATTTAT
CAGCAATAAACCAGCCAGCCGGAAGGGCCGAGCGCAGAAGTGGTCCTGCAACTTTATCCGCCTCCATCCA
GTCTATTAATTGTTGCCGGGAAGCTAGAGTAAGTAGTTCGCCAGTTAATAGTTTGCGCAACGTTGTTGCC
ATTGCTACAGGCATCGTGGTGTCACGCTCGTCGTTTGGTATGGCTTCATTCAGCTCCGGTTCCCAACGAT
CAAGGCGAGTTACATGATCCCCCATGTTGTGCAAAAAAGCGGTTAGCTCCTTCGGTCCTCCGATCGTTGT
CAGAAGTAAGTTGGCCGCAGTGTTATCACTCATGGTTATGGCAGCACTGCATAATTCTCTTACTGTCATG
CCATCCGTAAGATGCTTTTCTGTGACTGGTGAGTACTCAACCAAGTCATTCTGAGAATAGTGTATGCGGC
GACCGAGTTGCTCTTGCCCGGCGTCAATACGGGATAATACCGCGCCACATAGCAGAACTTTAAAAGTGCT
CATCATTGGAAAACGTTCTTCGGGGCGAAAACTCTCAAGGATCTTACCGCTGTTGAGATCCAGTTCGATG
TAACCCACTCGTGCACCCAACTGATCTTCAGCATCTTTTACTTTCACCAGCGTTTCTGGGTGAGCAAAAA
CAGGAAGGCAAAATGCCGCAAAAAAGGGAATAAGGGCGACACGGAAATGTTGAATACTCATACTCTTCCT
TTTTCAATATTATTGAAGCATTTATCAGGGTTATTGTCTCATGAGCGGATACATATTTGAATGTATTTAG
AAAAATAAACAAATAGGGGTTCCGCGCACATTTCCCCGAAAAGTGCCACCTGACGTC
Features (pLannotate 1.2.2; 21 found; start..end, strand, type, name):
     28..80      -  misc_feature   bom (fragment): basis of mobility region from pBR322
    235..614     +  enhancer       CMV enhancer: human cytomegalovirus immediate early enhancer
    615..818     +  promoter       CMV promoter: human cytomegalovirus (CMV) immediate early promoter
    820..839     +  promoter       PLtetO-1 promoter (fragment): modified phage lambda PL promoter with tet operator sites (Lutz and Bujard, 1997)
    841..860     +  promoter       PLtetO-1 promoter (fragment): modified phage lambda PL promoter with tet operator sites (Lutz and Bujard, 1997)
    868..901     +  promoter       TRE3GV promoter (fragment): 3rd-generation Tet-responsive promoter that can be activated by binding of Tet-On® 3G, optimized for retroviral and lentiviral vectors
   1193..2116    +  CDS            AURKC: AURKC_HUMAN - Also known as AIE2, AIK3, AIRK3, ARK3, STK13. Experimental evidence at protein level: Swiss-Prot protein existence level 1. Serine/threonine-protein kinase component of the chromosomal passenger complex (CPC), a complex that acts as a key regulator of mitosis. The CPC complex has essential functions at the centromere in ensuring correct chromosome alignment and segregation and is required for chromatin-induced microtubule stabilization and spindle assembly. Plays also a role in meiosis and more particularly in spermatogenesis. Has redundant cellular functions with AURKB and can r
   2159..2383    +  polyA_signal   bGH poly(A) signal: bovine growth hormone polyadenylation signal
   2387..2408    +  promoter       SV40 promoter (fragment): SV40 enhancer and early promoter
   2429..2662    +  rep_origin     f1 ori (fragment) (sequence partly withheld): f1 bacteriophage origin of replication; arrow indicates direction of (+) strand synthesis
   2667..2714    +  protein_bind   FRT: FLP-mediated recombination occurs in the 8-bp core sequence TCTAGAAA (Turan and Bode, 2011). FLP recombinase from the Saccharomyces cerevisiae 2μ plasmid
   2722..3744    +  CDS            HygR: aminoglycoside phosphotransferase from E. coli; aph(4)-Ia; confers resistance to hygromycin
   3754..3879    +  CDS            ble (fragment): BLE_KLEPN - Experimental evidence at protein level: Swiss-Prot protein existence level 1. Binding protein with a strong affinity to the bleomycin family of antibiotics. Binds to CL990; an antimitotic-antibiotic compound. From Klebsiella pneumoniae.
   3874..3995    +  polyA_signal   SV40 poly(A) signal: SV40 polyadenylation signal
   4068..4084    -  protein_bind   lac operator: The lac repressor binds to the lac operator to inhibit transcription in E. coli. This inhibition can be relieved by adding lactose or isopropyl-β-D-thiogalactopyranoside (IPTG). lac repressor encoded by lacI
   4092..4122    -  promoter       lac promoter: promoter for the E. coli lac operon
   4137..4158    -  protein_bind   CAP binding site: CAP binding activates transcription in the presence of cAMP. E. coli catabolite activator protein
   4171..4263    -  CDS            lacI (fragment): lac repressor; lacI; The lac repressor binds to the lac operator to inhibit transcription in E. coli. This inhibition can be relieved by adding lactose or isopropyl-β-D-thiogalactopyranoside (IPTG).
   4446..5034    -  rep_origin     ori: high-copy-number ColE1/pMB1/pBR322/pUC origin of replication
   5205..6065    -  CDS            AmpR: β-lactamase; bla; confers resistance to ampicillin, carbenicillin, and related antibiotics
   6066..6170    -  promoter       AmpR promoter: bla
