[The description below was written by a language model from this plasmid's Addgene catalogue record and pLannotate feature annotations shown in this document.]
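Description:
pcDNA5 FRT TO Myc ArC K72R is a mammalian expression plasmid built on the Invitrogen pcDNA5/FRT/TO backbone, designed for site-specific genomic integration and tetracycline-inducible expression of a kinase-mutant form of human Aurora C (AURKC). It is propagated in E. coli through a high-copy ColE1/pUC-type origin with ampicillin selection from the β-lactamase gene. The annotated sequence (about 6.2 kb) also carries backbone remnants such as a partial f1 origin, lac promoter/operator elements and a bom fragment.

The expression cassette uses the CMV immediate-early enhancer and promoter followed by two tet operator sites; the software labels these as PLtetO-1 and TRE3GV fragments, but they correspond to the hybrid CMV/TetO2 promoter named in the record. In cells expressing the Tet repressor, transcription is blocked until tetracycline or doxycycline relieves repression. Downstream lies the AURKC coding sequence carrying the K72R substitution, described as a kinase mutant, with an N-terminal Myc epitope tag for detection. The tag is listed in the catalogue but not separately annotated in the feature table. The bovine growth hormone polyadenylation signal terminates the transcript.

A single FRT site sits immediately upstream of a hygromycin resistance coding sequence that has an SV40 poly(A) signal but no annotated promoter of its own. In this type of system, FLP-mediated recombination into a genomic FRT site in a suitable host line places the marker behind a resident promoter, so hygromycin resistance reports correct integration. The result is isogenic stable lines with inducible Myc–Aurora C K72R. The associated work concerns validation of Aurora B as an anti-cancer drug target.
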