Addgene plasmid #59811: pcDNA5 FRT TO Myc ArC K72R
Purpose: Allows the integration of Myc ArC K72R in the genome and Tet-inducible expression.
Depositing lab: Stephen Taylor. Depositing organization: University of Manchester. Publication: Validating Aurora B as an anti-cancer drug target. Girdler F, Gascoigne KE, Eyers PA, Hartmuth S, Crafter C, Foote KM, Keen NJ, Taylor SS. J Cell Sci. 2006 Sep 1;119(Pt 17):3664-75. Epub 2006 Aug 15. 10.1242/jcs.03145 PubMed 16912073.
Backbone
  Vector backbone: pcDNA5/FRT/TO
  Backbone manufacturer: Invitrogen
  Vector type: Mammalian Expression
  Selectable markers: Hygromycin
Growth in bacteria
  Bacterial resistance: Ampicillin, 100 μg/mL
  Growth temperature: 37°C
  Growth strain: DH5alpha
  Copy number: High Copy
Gene/Insert
  Gene/Insert name: Aurora C
  Species: H. sapiens (human)
  Mutation: K72R, kinase mutant
  Entrez Gene: AURKC (a.k.a. AIE2, AIK3, ARK3, AurC, HEL-S-90, SPGF5, STK13, aurora-C)
  Promoter: hybrid human cytomegalovirus (CMV)/TetO2 promoter
  Tag / fusion protein: Myc (N terminal on insert)
  Cloning method: Unknown
  Sequencing primers: 5′ CMV-F; 3′ BGH-rev
Terms and licenses: Academic/Nonprofit Terms; Industry Terms: Not Available to Industry
How to cite: pcDNA5 FRT TO Myc ArC K72R was a gift from Stephen Taylor (Addgene plasmid # 59811 ; http://n2t.net/addgene:59811 ; RRID:Addgene_59811)
