>Addgene plasmid #59811 | pcDNA5 FRT TO Myc ArC K72R | addgene partial sequence | sequence record 96679 | CMV-F 5'-CGCAAATGGGCGGTAGGCGTG-3'
TATCAGTGATAGAGATCTCCCTATCAGTGATAGAGATCGTCGACGAGCTCGTTTAGTGAACCGTCAGATC
GCCTGGAGACGCCATCCACGCTGTTTTGACCTCCATAGAAGACACCGGGACCGATCCAGCCTCCGGACTC
TAGCGTTTAAACTTAAGCTTGGTACCCCGGGGAATTCGGCAGATCCCGAGGTCCGACAGCGCCCGGCCCA
GATCCCCACGCCTGCCAGGAGCAAGCCGAGAGCCAGCCGGCCGGCGCACTCCGACTCCGAGCAGTCTCTG
TCCTTCGACCCGAGCCCCGCGCCCTTTCCGGGACCCCTGCCCCGCGGATGGAGCAGAAGCTCATCTCAGA
AGAAGACCTCGAGGGATCCAGCTCCCCCAGAGCTGTGGTGCAGCTGGGCAAAGCTCAACCTGCAGGCGAA
GAGTTGGCTACAGCAAACCAAACAGCCCAGCAGCCCAGCAGCCCAGCCATGCGGCGCCTCACAGTCGATG
ACTTTGAAATCGGGCGTCCCCTGGGCAAGGGGAAATTTGGGAATGTGTACCTGGCTCGGCTCAAGGAAAG
CCATTTCATTGTGGCCCTGCGGGTTCTCTTCAAGTCGCAGATAGAGAAGGAAGGACTGGAGCACCAGCTG
CGCCGGGAAATTGAGATCCAGGCTCATCTACAACACCCCAATATCCTGCGCCTGTATAACTATTTCCATG
ATGCACGCCGGGTGTACCTGATTCTGGAATATGCTCCAAGGGGTGAGCTCTACAAGGAGCTGCAG
