>Addgene plasmid #59811 | pcDNA5 FRT TO Myc ArC K72R | addgene partial sequence | sequence record 96681 | BGH-rev 5'-TAGAAGGCACAGTCGAGG-3'
GCCATCTGAGCACAGGGAGGCAGCACCCTTCGGGAGTGGGCCTGAACCCAGGGGTGCTTCAGGATCTGGG
CCAGGGGCAGTCTCTCCAAGGGCTGGTATCTGAGAAGCCTGGAAATCAAGTCCCGGGCCCCCAGAGGCAT
TGATAGTGGAAACCTCACATCTACCTTGAGGATGCGTCTGTAAGTCTCACTGTGGGAGGCGCTCTCAAAG
GGTGGATATCCCACCAGCAGCTCATAGCAGAGCACTCCAATGCACCACAAATCCACCTTTTCATCATATG
TTCTCCCCTCAATCATTTCTGGCGGCAAGTAGTCCAGTGTCCCACACATTGTCTTCCTCCTCAGGGAGGG
GGTGTGCACAGACCAGCCAAAATCTGCAATCTTCACCTCACCCCTGAACCCCAGCAGCAGGTTCTCTGGC
TTAATATCTCTGTGAATCACTTTCTTGTCATGGCAGTAGGTCAGGGCATCTGCCAACTCCTCTATTATCG
TGGCTGTGCGCTGTTCATCTAATTTCTCGCTTTTCTGCAGCTCCTTGTAGAGCTCACCCCTTGGAGCATA
TTCCAGAATCAGGTACACCCGGCGTGCATCATGGAAATAGTTATACAGGCGCAGGATATTGGGGTGTTGT
AGATGAGCCTGGATCTCAATTTCCCGGCGCAGCTGGTGCTCCAGTCCTTCCTTCTCTATCTGCGAC
